>Addgene plasmid #99674 | dSp-VP64-p65(150-261)-RTA(125-190) | depositor full sequence | sequence record 192083 | dSp-VP64-p65(150-261)-RTA(125-190) sequence 8128 bps
GTTAGGCGTTTTGCGCTGCTTCGCGATGTACGGGCCAGATATACGCGTTGACATTGATTATTGACTAGTT
ATTAATAGTAATCAATTACGGGGTCATTAGTTCATAGCCCATATATGGAGTTCCGCGTTACATAACTTAC
GGTAAATGGCCCGCCTGGCTGACCGCCCAACGACCCCCGCCCATTGACGTCAATAATGACGTATGTTCCC
ATAGTAACGCCAATAGGGACTTTCCATTGACGTCAATGGGTGGAGTATTTACGGTAAACTGCCCACTTGG
CAGTACATCAAGTGTATCATATGCCAAGTACGCCCCCTATTGACGTCAATGACGGTAAATGGCCCGCCTG
GCATTATGCCCAGTACATGACCTTATGGGACTTTCCTACTTGGCAGTACATCTACGTATTAGTCATCGCT
ATTACCATGGTGATGCGGTTTTGGCAGTACATCAATGGGCGTGGATAGCGGTTTGACTCACGGGGATTTC
CAAGTCTCCACCCCATTGACGTCAATGGGAGTTTGTTTTGGCACCAAAATCAACGGGACTTTCCAAAATG
TCGTAACAACTCCGCCCCATTGACGCAAATGGGCGGTAGGCGTGTACGGTGGGAGGTCTATATAAGCAGA
GCTCGTTTAGTGAACCGTCAGATCGCCTGGAGACGCCATCCACGCTGTTTTGACCTCCATAGAAGACACC
GGGACCGATCCAGCCTCCGGACTCTAGAGGATCGAACCCTTGCCACCATGGACAAGAAGTACTCCATTGG
GCTCGCTATCGGCACAAACAGCGTCGGCTGGGCCGTCATTACGGACGAGTACAAGGTGCCGAGCAAAAAA
TTCAAAGTTCTGGGCAATACCGATCGCCACAGCATAAAGAAGAACCTCATTGGCGCCCTCCTGTTCGACT
CCGGGGAGACGGCCGAAGCCACGCGGCTCAAAAGAACAGCACGGCGCAGATATACCCGCAGAAAGAATCG
GATCTGCTACCTGCAGGAGATCTTTAGTAATGAGATGGCTAAGGTGGATGACTCTTTCTTCCATAGGCTG
GAGGAGTCCTTTTTGGTGGAGGAGGATAAAAAGCACGAGCGCCACCCAATCTTTGGCAATATCGTGGACG
AGGTGGCGTACCATGAAAAGTACCCAACCATATATCATCTGAGGAAGAAGCTTGTAGACAGTACTGATAA
GGCTGACTTGCGGTTGATCTATCTCGCGCTGGCGCATATGATCAAATTTCGGGGACACTTCCTCATCGAG
GGGGACCTGAACCCAGACAACAGCGATGTCGATAAACTCTTTATCCAACTGGTTCAGACTTACAATCAGC
TTTTCGAAGAGAACCCGATCAACGCATCCGGAGTTGACGCCAAAGCAATCCTGAGCGCTAGGCTGTCCAA
ATCCCGGCGGCTCGAAAACCTCATCGCACAGCTCCCTGGGGAGAAGAAGAACGGCCTGTTTGGTAATCTT
ATCGCCCTGTCACTCGGGCTGACCCCCAACTTTAAATCTAACTTCGACCTGGCCGAAGATGCCAAGCTTC
AACTGAGCAAAGACACCTACGATGATGATCTCGACAATCTGCTGGCCCAGATCGGCGACCAGTACGCAGA
CCTTTTTTTGGCGGCAAAGAACCTGTCAGACGCCATTCTGCTGAGTGATATTCTGCGAGTGAACACGGAG
ATCACCAAAGCTCCGCTGAGCGCTAGTATGATCAAGCGCTATGATGAGCACCACCAAGACTTGACTTTGC
TGAAGGCCCTTGTCAGACAGCAACTGCCTGAGAAGTACAAGGAAATTTTCTTCGATCAGTCTAAAAATGG
CTACGCCGGATACATTGACGGCGGAGCAAGCCAGGAGGAATTTTACAAATTTATTAAGCCCATCTTGGAA
AAAATGGACGGCACCGAGGAGCTGCTGGTAAAGCTTAACAGAGAAGATCTGTTGCGCAAACAGCGCACTT
TCGACAATGGAAGCATCCCCCACCAGATTCACCTGGGCGAACTGCACGCTATCCTCAGGCGGCAAGAGGA
TTTCTACCCCTTTTTGAAAGATAACAGGGAAAAGATTGAGAAAATCCTCACATTTCGGATACCCTACTAT
GTAGGCCCCCTCGCCCGGGGAAATTCCAGATTCGCGTGGATGACTCGCAAATCAGAAGAGACCATCACTC
CCTGGAACTTCGAGGAAGTCGTGGATAAGGGGGCCTCTGCCCAGTCCTTCATCGAAAGGATGACTAACTT
TGATAAAAATCTGCCTAACGAAAAGGTGCTTCCTAAACACTCTCTGCTGTACGAGTACTTCACAGTTTAT
AACGAGCTCACCAAGGTCAAATACGTCACAGAAGGGATGAGAAAGCCAGCATTCCTGTCTGGAGAGCAGA
AGAAAGCTATCGTGGACCTCCTCTTCAAGACGAACCGGAAAGTTACCGTGAAACAGCTCAAAGAAGACTA
TTTCAAAAAGATTGAATGTTTCGACTCTGTTGAAATCAGCGGAGTGGAGGATCGCTTCAACGCATCCCTG
GGAACGTATCACGATCTCCTGAAAATCATTAAAGACAAGGACTTCCTGGACAATGAGGAGAACGAGGACA
TTCTTGAGGACATTGTCCTCACCCTTACGTTGTTTGAAGATAGGGAGATGATTGAAGAACGCTTGAAAAC
TTACGCTCATCTCTTCGACGACAAAGTCATGAAACAGCTCAAGAGGCGCCGATATACAGGATGGGGGCGG
CTGTCAAGAAAACTGATCAATGGGATCCGAGACAAGCAGAGTGGAAAGACAATCCTGGATTTTCTTAAGT
CCGATGGATTTGCCAACCGGAACTTCATGCAGTTGATCCATGATGACTCTCTCACCTTTAAGGAGGACAT
CCAGAAAGCACAAGTTTCTGGCCAGGGGGACAGTCTTCACGAGCACATCGCTAATCTTGCAGGTAGCCCA
GCTATCAAAAAGGGAATACTGCAGACCGTTAAGGTCGTGGATGAACTCGTCAAAGTAATGGGAAGGCATA
AGCCCGAGAATATCGTTATCGAGATGGCCCGAGAGAACCAAACTACCCAGAAGGGACAGAAGAACAGTAG
GGAAAGGATGAAGAGGATTGAAGAGGGTATAAAAGAACTGGGGTCCCAAATCCTTAAGGAACACCCAGTT
GAAAACACCCAGCTTCAGAATGAGAAGCTCTACCTGTACTACCTGCAGAACGGCAGGGACATGTACGTGG
ATCAGGAACTGGACATCAATCGGCTCTCCGACTACGACGTGGCTGCTATCGTGCCCCAGTCTTTTCTCAA
AGATGATTCTATTGATAATAAAGTGTTGACAAGATCCGATAAAGCTAGAGGGAAGAGTGATAACGTCCCC
TCAGAAGAAGTTGTCAAGAAAATGAAAAATTATTGGCGGCAGCTGCTGAACGCCAAACTGATCACACAAC
GGAAGTTCGATAATCTGACTAAGGCTGAACGAGGTGGCCTGTCTGAGTTGGATAAAGCCGGCTTCATCAA
AAGGCAGCTTGTTGAGACACGCCAGATCACCAAGCACGTGGCCCAAATTCTCGATTCACGCATGAACACC
AAGTACGATGAAAATGACAAACTGATTCGAGAGGTGAAAGTTATTACTCTGAAGTCTAAGCTGGTCTCAG
ATTTCAGAAAGGACTTTCAGTTTTATAAGGTGAGAGAGATCAACAATTACCACCATGCGCATGATGCCTA
CCTGAATGCAGTGGTAGGCACTGCACTTATCAAAAAATATCCCAAGCTTGAATCTGAATTTGTTTACGGA
GACTATAAAGTGTACGATGTTAGGAAAATGATCGCAAAGTCTGAGCAGGAAATAGGCAAGGCCACCGCTA
AGTACTTCTTTTACAGCAATATTATGAATTTTTTCAAGACCGAGATTACACTGGCCAATGGAGAGATTCG
GAAGCGACCACTTATCGAAACAAACGGAGAAACAGGAGAAATCGTGTGGGACAAGGGTAGGGATTTCGCG
ACAGTCCGGAAGGTCCTGTCCATGCCGCAGGTGAACATCGTTAAAAAGACCGAAGTACAGACCGGAGGCT
TCTCCAAGGAAAGTATCCTCCCGAAAAGGAACAGCGACAAGCTGATCGCACGCAAAAAAGATTGGGACCC
CAAGAAATACGGCGGATTCGATTCTCCTACAGTCGCTTACAGTGTACTGGTTGTGGCCAAAGTGGAGAAA
GGGAAGTCTAAAAAACTCAAAAGCGTCAAGGAACTGCTGGGCATCACAATCATGGAGCGATCAAGCTTCG
AAAAAAACCCCATCGACTTTCTCGAGGCGAAAGGATATAAAGAGGTCAAAAAAGACCTCATCATTAAGCT
TCCCAAGTACTCTCTCTTTGAGCTTGAAAACGGCCGGAAACGAATGCTCGCTAGTGCGGGCGAGCTGCAG
AAAGGTAACGAGCTGGCACTGCCCTCTAAATACGTTAATTTCTTGTATCTGGCCAGCCACTATGAAAAGC
TCAAAGGGTCTCCCGAAGATAATGAGCAGAAGCAGCTGTTCGTGGAACAACACAAACACTACCTTGATGA
GATCATCGAGCAAATAAGCGAATTCTCCAAAAGAGTGATCCTCGCCGACGCTAACCTCGATAAGGTGCTT
TCTGCTTACAATAAGCACAGGGATAAGCCCATCAGGGAGCAGGCAGAAAACATTATCCACTTGTTTACTC
TGACCAACTTGGGCGCGCCTGCAGCCTTCAAGTACTTCGACACCACCATAGACAGAAAGCGGTACACCTC
TACAAAGGAGGTCCTGGACGCCACACTGATTCATCAGTCAATTACGGGGCTCTATGAAACAAGAATCGAC
CTCTCTCAGCTCGGTGGAGACAGCAGGGCTGACCCCAAGAAGAAGAGGAAGGTGAGTGGTGGAGGAAGTG
GCGGGTCAGGGTCGGAGGCCAGCGGTTCCGGACGGGCTGACGCATTGGACGATTTTGATCTGGATATGCT
GGGAAGTGACGCCCTCGATGATTTTGACCTTGACATGCTTGGTTCGGATGCCCTTGATGACTTTGACCTC
GACATGCTCGGCAGTGACGCCCTTGATGATTTCGACCTGGACATGCTGATTAACTCTAGAAGTTCCGGAT
CTCCGAAAAAGAAACGCAAAGTTGGTTCGGGAGGTGGTTCGGGTGGCTCTGGATCACTGTCTGAAGCTCT
GCTGCAGCTGCAGTTCGACGACGAGGATCTGGGAGCCCTGCTGGGAAACAGCACCGATCCTGCCGTGTTC
ACCGACCTGGCCAGCGTGGACAACAGCGAGTTCCAGCAGCTGCTGAACCAGGGCATCCCTGTGGCCCCTC
ACACCACCGAGCCCATGCTGATGGAATACCCCGAGGCCATCACCCGGCTCGTGACAGGCGCTCAGAGGCC
TCCTGATCCAGCTCCTGCCCCTCTGGGAGCACCAGGCCTGCCTAATGGACTGCTGTCTGGCGACGAGGAC
TTCAGCTCTATCGCCGATATGGATTTCTCAGCCTTGCTGTCAGGCGGTGGTAGTGGTGGGAGCGGTAGTG
ACCTTTCCCATCCGCCCCCAAGGGGCCATCTGGATGAGCTGACAACCACACTTGAGTCCATGACCGAGGA
TCTGAACCTGGACTCACCCCTGACCCCGGAATTGAACGAGATTCTGGATACCTTCCTGAACGACGAGTGC
CTCTTGCATGCCATGCATATCAGCACAGGACTGTCCATCTTCGACACATCTCTGTTTTAGAAGAATTCGA
TCCCTACCGGTTAGTAATGAGTTTAAACGGGGGAGGCTAACTGAAACACGGAAGGAGACAATACCGGAAG
GAACCCGCGCTATGACGGCAATAAAAAGACAGAATAAAACGCACGGGTGTTGGGTCGTTTGTTCATAAAC
GCGGGGTTCGGTCCCAGGGCTGGCACTCTGTCGATACCCCACCGAGACCCCATTGGGGCCAATACGCCCG
CGTTTCTTCCTTTTCCCCACCCCACCCCCCAAGTTCGGGTGAAGGCCCAGGGCTCGCAGCCAACGTCGGG
GCGGCAGGCCCTCCATAGTCGGTCGTTCGGCTGCGGCGAGCGGTATCAGCTCACTCAAAGGCGGTAATAC
GGTTATCCACAGAATCAGGGGATAACGCAGGAAAGAACATGTGAGCAAAAGGCCAGCAAAAGGCCAGGAA
CCGTAAAAAGGCCGCGTTGCTGGCGTTTTTCCATAGGCTCCGCCCCCCTGACGAGCATCACAAAAATCGA
CGCTCAAGTCAGAGGTGGCGAAACCCGACAGGACTATAAAGATACCAGGCGTTTCCCCCTGGAAGCTCCC
TCGTGCGCTCTCCTGTTCCGACCCTGCCGCTTACCGGATACCTGTCCGCCTTTCTCCCTTCGGGAAGCGT
GGCGCTTTCTCATAGCTCACGCTGTAGGTATCTCAGTTCGGTGTAGGTCGTTCGCTCCAAGCTGGGCTGT
GTGCACGAACCCCCCGTTCAGCCCGACCGCTGCGCCTTATCCGGTAACTATCGTCTTGAGTCCAACCCGG
TAAGACACGACTTATCGCCACTGGCAGCAGCCACTGGTAACAGGATTAGCAGAGCGAGGTATGTAGGCGG
TGCTACAGAGTTCTTGAAGTGGTGGCCTAACTACGGCTACACTAGAAGGACAGTATTTGGTATCTGCGCT
CTGCTGAAGCCAGTTACCTTCGGAAAAAGAGTTGGTAGCTCTTGATCCGGCAAACAAACCACCGCTGGTA
GCGGTGGTTTTTTTGTTTGCAAGCAGCAGATTACGCGCAGAAAAAAAGGATCTCAAGAAGATCCTTTGAT
CTTTTCTACGGGGTCTGACGCTCAGTGGAACGAAAACTCACGTTAAGGGATTTTGGTCATGAGATTATCA
AAAAGGATCTTCACCTAGATCCTTTTAAATTAAAAATGAAGTTTTAAATCAATCTAAAGTATATATGAGT
AAACTTGGTCTGACAGTTACCAATGCTTAATCAGTGAGGCACCTATCTCAGCGATCTGTCTATTTCGTTC
ATCCATAGTTGCCTGACTCCCCGTCGTGTAGATAACTACGATACGGGAGGGCTTACCATCTGGCCCCAGT
GCTGCAATGATACCGCGAGACCCACGCTCACCGGCTCCAGATTTATCAGCAATAAACCAGCCAGCCGGAA
GGGCCGAGCGCAGAAGTGGTCCTGCAACTTTATCCGCCTCCATCCAGTCTATTAATTGTTGCCGGGAAGC
TAGAGTAAGTAGTTCGCCAGTTAATAGTTTGCGCAACGTTGTTGCCATTGCTACAGGCATCGTGGTGTCA
CGCTCGTCGTTTGGTATGGCTTCATTCAGCTCCGGTTCCCAACGATCAAGGCGAGTTACATGATCCCCCA
TGTTGTGCAAAAAAGCGGTTAGCTCCTTCGGTCCTCCGATCGTTGTCAGAAGTAAGTTGGCCGCAGTGTT
ATCACTCATGGTTATGGCAGCACTGCATAATTCTCTTACTGTCATGCCATCCGTAAGATGCTTTTCTGTG
ACTGGTGAGTACTCAACCAAGTCATTCTGAGAATAGTGTATGCGGCGACCGAGTTGCTCTTGCCCGGCGT
CAATACGGGATAATACCGCGCCACATAGCAGAACTTTAAAAGTGCTCATCATTGGAAAACGTTCTTCGGG
GCGAAAACTCTCAAGGATCTTACCGCTGTTGAGATCCAGTTCGATGTAACCCACTCGTGCACCCAACTGA
TCTTCAGCATCTTTTACTTTCACCAGCGTTTCTGGGTGAGCAAAAACAGGAAGGCAAAATGCCGCAAAAA
AGGGAATAAGGGCGACACGGAAATGTTGAATACTCATACTCTTCCTTTTTCAATATTATTGAAGCATTTA
TCAGGGTTATTGTCTCATGAGCGGATACATATTTGAATGTATTTAGAAAAATAAACAAATAGGGGTTCCG
CGCACATTTCCCCGAAAAGTGCCACCTGACGTCGACGGATCGGGAGATCTCCCGATCCCCTATGGTCGAC
TCTCAGTACAATCTGCTCTGATGCCGCATAGTTAAGCCAGTATCTGCTCCCTGCTTGTGTGTTGGAGGTC
GCTGAGTAGTGCGCGAGCAAAATTTAAGCTACAACAAGGCAAGGCTTGACCGACAATTGCATGAAGAATC
TGCTTAGG
Features (pLannotate 1.2.2; 12 found; start..end, strand, type, name):
     50..429     +  enhancer       CMV enhancer: human cytomegalovirus immediate early enhancer
    430..633     +  promoter       CMV promoter: human cytomegalovirus (CMV) immediate early promoter
    748..4851    +  CDS            Cas9m4: catalytically dead mutant of the Cas9 endonuclease from the Streptococcus pyogenes Type II CRISPR/Cas system RNA-guided DNA-binding protein that lacks endonuclease activity due to the mutations D10A, D839A, H840A, and N863A (Mali et al., 2013)
   5059..5075    +  CDS            VP96 (fragment): 6 tandem repeats of the minimal activation domain of herpes simplex virus VP16 (Cheng et al., 2013)
   5164..5502    +  CDS            RELA (fragment): TF65_HUMAN - Also known as NFKB3. Experimental evidence at protein level: Swiss-Prot protein existence level 1. NF-kappa-B is a pleiotropic transcription factor present in almost all cell types and is the endpoint of a series of signal transduction events that are initiated by a vast array of stimuli related to many biological processes such as inflammation, immunity, differentiation, cell growth, tumorigenesis and apoptosis. NF-kappa-B is a homo- or heterodimeric complex formed by the Rel-like domain- containing proteins RELA/p65, RELB, NFKB1/p105, NFKB1/p50, REL and NFKB2/p52. The heterodime
   5530..5727    +  CDS            Rta AD (fragment): transcriptional activation domain from the human herpesvirus 4 (Epstein-Barr virus) replication and transcription activator Rta/BRLF1 (Hardwick et al., 1992; Chavez et al., 2015)
   5826..5874    +  polyA_signal   HSV TK poly(A) signal: herpes simplex virus thymidine kinase polyadenylation signal (Cole and Stacy, 1985)
   5965..5981    -  polyA_signal   bGH poly(A) signal (fragment): bovine growth hormone polyadenylation signal
   6188..6776    -  rep_origin     ori: high-copy-number ColE1/pMB1/pBR322/pUC origin of replication
   6947..7807    -  CDS            AmpR: β-lactamase; bla; confers resistance to ampicillin, carbenicillin, and related antibiotics
   7808..7912    -  promoter       AmpR promoter: bla
   7979..8023    -  misc_feature   bom (fragment): basis of mobility region from pBR322
