>Addgene plasmid #99674 | dSp-VP64-p65(150-261)-RTA(125-190) | addgene full sequence | sequence record 192084 | Addgene NGS Result
AAAATTTAAGCTACAACAAGGCAAGGCTTGACCGACAATTGCATGAAGAATCTGCTTAGGGTTAGGCGTT
TTGCGCTGCTTCGCGATGTACGGGCCAGATATACGCGTTGACATTGATTATTGACTAGTTATTAATAGTA
ATCAATTACGGGGTCATTAGTTCATAGCCCATATATGGAGTTCCGCGTTACATAACTTACGGTAAATGGC
CCGCCTGGCTGACCGCCCAACGACCCCCGCCCATTGACGTCAATAATGACGTATGTTCCCATAGTAACGC
CAATAGGGACTTTCCATTGACGTCAATGGGTGGAGTATTTACGGTAAACTGCCCACTTGGCAGTACATCA
AGTGTATCATATGCCAAGTACGCCCCCTATTGACGTCAATGACGGTAAATGGCCCGCCTGGCATTATGCC
CAGTACATGACCTTATGGGACTTTCCTACTTGGCAGTACATCTACGTATTAGTCATCGCTATTACCATGG
TGATGCGGTTTTGGCAGTACATCAATGGGCGTGGATAGCGGTTTGACTCACGGGGATTTCCAAGTCTCCA
CCCCATTGACGTCAATGGGAGTTTGTTTTGGCACCAAAATCAACGGGACTTTCCAAAATGTCGTAACAAC
TCCGCCCCATTGACGCAAATGGGCGGTAGGCGTGTACGGTGGGAGGTCTATATAAGCAGAGCTCGTTTAG
TGAACCGTCAGATCGCCTGGAGACGCCATCCACGCTGTTTTGACCTCCATAGAAGACACCGGGACCGATC
CAGCCTCCGGACTCTAGAGGATCGAACCCTTGCCACCATGGACAAGAAGTACTCCATTGGGCTCGCTATC
GGCACAAACAGCGTCGGCTGGGCCGTCATTACGGACGAGTACAAGGTGCCGAGCAAAAAATTCAAAGTTC
TGGGCAATACCGATCGCCACAGCATAAAGAAGAACCTCATTGGCGCCCTCCTGTTCGACTCCGGGGAGAC
GGCCGAAGCCACGCGGCTCAAAAGAACAGCACGGCGCAGATATACCCGCAGAAAGAATCGGATCTGCTAC
CTGCAGGAGATCTTTAGTAATGAGATGGCTAAGGTGGATGACTCTTTCTTCCATAGGCTGGAGGAGTCCT
TTTTGGTGGAGGAGGATAAAAAGCACGAGCGCCACCCAATCTTTGGCAATATCGTGGACGAGGTGGCGTA
CCATGAAAAGTACCCAACCATATATCATCTGAGGAAGAAGCTTGTAGACAGTACTGATAAGGCTGACTTG
CGGTTGATCTATCTCGCGCTGGCGCATATGATCAAATTTCGGGGACACTTCCTCATCGAGGGGGACCTGA
ACCCAGACAACAGCGATGTCGACAAACTCTTTATCCAACTGGTTCAGACTTACAATCAGCTTTTCGAAGA
GAACCCGATCAACGCATCCGGAGTTGACGCCAAAGCAATCCTGAGCGCTAGGCTGTCCAAATCCCGGCGG
CTCGAAAACCTCATCGCACAGCTCCCTGGGGAGAAGAAGAACGGCCTGTTTGGTAATCTTATCGCCCTGT
CACTCGGGCTGACCCCCAACTTTAAATCTAACTTCGACCTGGCCGAAGATGCCAAGCTTCAACTGAGCAA
AGACACCTACGATGATGATCTCGACAATCTGCTGGCCCAGATCGGCGACCAGTACGCAGACCTTTTTTTG
GCGGCAAAGAACCTGTCAGACGCCATTCTGCTGAGTGATATTCTGCGAGTGAACACGGAGATCACCAAAG
CTCCGCTGAGCGCTAGTATGATCAAGCGCTATGATGAGCACCACCAAGACTTGACTTTGCTGAAGGCCCT
TGTCAGACAGCAACTGCCTGAGAAGTACAAGGAAATTTTCTTCGATCAGTCTAAAAATGGCTACGCCGGA
TACATTGACGGCGGAGCAAGCCAGGAGGAATTTTACAAATTTATTAAGCCCATCTTGGAAAAAATGGACG
GCACCGAGGAGCTGCTGGTAAAGCTTAACAGAGAAGATCTGTTGCGCAAACAGCGCACTTTCGACAATGG
AAGCATCCCCCACCAGATTCACCTGGGCGAACTGCACGCTATCCTCAGGCGGCAAGAGGATTTCTACCCC
TTTTTGAAAGATAACAGGGAAAAGATTGAGAAAATCCTCACATTTCGGATACCCTACTATGTAGGCCCCC
TCGCCCGGGGAAATTCCAGATTCGCGTGGATGACTCGCAAATCAGAAGAGACCATCACTCCCTGGAACTT
CGAGGAAGTCGTGGATAAGGGGGCCTCTGCCCAGTCCTTCATCGAAAGGATGACTAACTTTGATAAAAAT
CTGCCTAACGAAAAGGTGCTTCCTAAACACTCTCTGCTGTACGAGTACTTCACAGTTTATAACGAGCTCA
CCAAGGTCAAATACGTCACAGAAGGGATGAGAAAGCCAGCATTCCTGTCTGGAGAGCAGAAGAAAGCTAT
CGTGGACCTCCTCTTCAAGACGAACCGGAAAGTTACCGTGAAACAGCTCAAAGAAGACTATTTCAAAAAG
ATTGAATGTTTCGACTCTGTTGAAATCAGCGGAGTGGAGGATCGCTTCAACGCATCCCTGGGAACGTATC
ACGATCTCCTGAAAATCATTAAAGACAAGGACTTCCTGGACAATGAGGAGAACGAGGACATTCTTGAGGA
CATTGTCCTCACCCTTACGTTGTTTGAAGATAGGGAGATGATTGAAGAACGCTTGAAAACTTACGCTCAT
CTCTTCGACGACAAAGTCATGAAACAGCTCAAGAGGCGCCGATATACAGGATGGGGGCGGCTGTCAAGAA
AACTGATCAATGGGATCCGAGACAAGCAGAGTGGAAAGACAATCCTGGATTTTCTTAAGTCCGATGGATT
TGCCAACCGGAACTTCATGCAGTTGATCCATGATGACTCTCTCACCTTTAAGGAGGACATCCAGAAAGCA
CAAGTTTCTGGCCAGGGGGACAGTCTTCACGAGCACATCGCTAATCTTGCAGGTAGCCCAGCTATCAAAA
AGGGAATACTGCAGACCGTTAAGGTCGTGGATGAACTCGTCAAAGTAATGGGAAGGCATAAGCCCGAGAA
TATCGTTATCGAGATGGCCCGAGAGAACCAAACTACCCAGAAGGGACAGAAGAACAGTAGGGAAAGGATG
AAGAGGATTGAAGAGGGTATAAAAGAACTGGGGTCCCAAATCCTTAAGGAACACCCAGTTGAAAACACCC
AGCTTCAGAATGAGAAGCTCTACCTGTACTACCTGCAGAACGGCAGGGACATGTACGTGGATCAGGAACT
GGACATCAATCGGCTCTCCGACTACGACGTGGCTGCTATCGTGCCCCAGTCTTTTCTCAAAGATGATTCT
ATTGATAATAAAGTGTTGACAAGATCCGATAAAGCTAGAGGGAAGAGTGATAACGTCCCCTCAGAAGAAG
TTGTCAAGAAAATGAAAAATTATTGGCGGCAGCTGCTGAACGCCAAACTGATCACACAACGGAAGTTCGA
TAATCTGACTAAGGCTGAACGAGGTGGCCTGTCTGAGTTGGATAAAGCCGGCTTCATCAAAAGGCAGCTT
GTTGAGACACGCCAGATCACCAAGCACGTGGCCCAAATTCTCGATTCACGCATGAACACCAAGTACGATG
AAAATGACAAACTGATTCGAGAGGTGAAAGTTATTACTCTGAAGTCTAAGCTGGTCTCAGATTTCAGAAA
GGACTTTCAGTTTTATAAGGTGAGAGAGATCAACAATTACCACCATGCGCATGATGCCTACCTGAATGCA
GTGGTAGGCACTGCACTTATCAAAAAATATCCCAAGCTTGAATCTGAATTTGTTTACGGAGACTATAAAG
TGTACGATGTTAGGAAAATGATCGCAAAGTCTGAGCAGGAAATAGGCAAGGCCACCGCTAAGTACTTCTT
TTACAGCAATATTATGAATTTTTTCAAGACCGAGATTACACTGGCCAATGGAGAGATTCGGAAGCGACCA
CTTATCGAAACAAACGGAGAAACAGGAGAAATCGTGTGGGACAAGGGTAGGGATTTCGCGACAGTCCGGA
AGGTCCTGTCCATGCCGCAGGTGAACATCGTTAAAAAGACCGAAGTACAGACCGGAGGCTTCTCCAAGGA
AAGTATCCTCCCGAAAAGGAACAGCGACAAGCTGATCGCACGCAAAAAAGATTGGGACCCCAAGAAATAC
GGCGGATTCGATTCTCCTACAGTCGCTTACAGTGTACTGGTTGTGGCCAAAGTGGAGAAAGGGAAGTCTA
AAAAACTCAAAAGCGTCAAGGAACTGCTGGGCATCACAATCATGGAGCGATCAAGCTTCGAAAAAAACCC
CATCGACTTTCTCGAGGCGAAAGGATATAAAGAGGTCAAAAAAGACCTCATCATTAAGCTTCCCAAGTAC
TCTCTCTTTGAGCTTGAAAACGGCCGGAAACGAATGCTCGCTAGTGCGGGCGAGCTGCAGAAAGGTAACG
AGCTGGCACTGCCCTCTAAATACGTTAATTTCTTGTATCTGGCCAGCCACTATGAAAAGCTCAAAGGGTC
TCCCGAAGATAATGAGCAGAAGCAGCTGTTCGTGGAACAACACAAACACTACCTTGATGAGATCATCGAG
CAAATAAGCGAATTCTCCAAAAGAGTGATCCTCGCCGACGCTAACCTCGATAAGGTGCTTTCTGCTTACA
ATAAGCACAGGGATAAGCCCATCAGGGAGCAGGCAGAAAACATTATCCACTTGTTTACTCTGACCAACTT
GGGCGCGCCTGCAGCCTTCAAGTACTTCGACACCACCATAGACAGAAAGCGGTACACCTCTACAAAGGAG
GTCCTGGACGCCACACTGATTCATCAGTCAATTACGGGGCTCTATGAAACAAGAATCGACCTCTCTCAGC
TCGGTGGAGACAGCAGGGCTGACCCCAAGAAGAAGAGGAAGGTGAGTGGTGGAGGAAGTGGCGGGTCAGG
GTCGGAGGCCAGCGGTTCCGGACGGGCTGACGCATTGGACGATTTTGATCTGGATATGCTGGGAAGTGAC
GCCCTCGATGATTTTGACCTTGACATGCTTGGTTCGGATGCCCTTGATGACTTTGACCTCGACATGCTCG
GCAGTGACGCCCTTGATGATTTCGACCTGGACATGCTGATTAACTCTAGAAGTTCCGGATCTCCGAAAAA
GAAACGCAAAGTTGGTTCGGGAGGTGGTTCGGGTGGCTCTGGATCACTGTCTGAAGCTCTGCTGCAGCTG
CAGTTCGACGACGAGGATCTGGGAGCCCTGCTGGGAAACAGCACCGATCCTGCCGTGTTCACCGACCTGG
CCAGCGTGGACAACAGCGAGTTCCAGCAGCTGCTGAACCAGGGCATCCCTGTGGCCCCTCACACCACCGA
GCCCATGCTGATGGAATACCCCGAGGCCATCACCCGGCTCGTGACAGGCGCTCAGAGGCCTCCTGATCCA
GCTCCTGCCCCTCTGGGAGCACCAGGCCTGCCTAATGGACTGCTGTCTGGCGACGAGGACTTCAGCTCTA
TCGCCGATATGGATTTCTCAGCCTTGCTGTCAGGCGGTGGTAGTGGTGGGAGCGGTAGTGACCTTTCCCA
TCCGCCCCCAAGGGGCCATCTGGATGAGCTGACAACCACACTTGAGTCCATGACCGAGGATCTGAACCTG
GACTCACCCCTGACCCCGGAATTGAACGAGATTCTGGATACCTTCCTGAACGACGAGTGCCTCTTGCATG
CCATGCATATCAGCACAGGACTGTCCATCTTCGACACATCTCTGTTTTAGAAGAATTCGATCCCTACCGG
TTAGTAATGAGTTTAAACGGGGGAGGCTAACTGAAACACGGAAGGAGACAATACCGGAAGGAACCCGCGC
TATGACGGCAATAAAAAGACAGAATAAAACGCACGGGTGTTGGGTCGTTTGTTCATAAACGCGGGGTTCG
GTCCCAGGGCTGGCACTCTGTCGATACCCCACCGAGACCCCATTGGGGCCAATACGCCCGCGTTTCTTCC
TTTTCCCCACCCCACCCCCCAAGTTCGGGTGAAGGCCCAGGGCTCGCAGCCAACGTCGGGGCGGCAGGCC
CTCCATAGTCGGTCGTTCGGCTGCGGCGAGCGGTATCAGCTCACTCAAAGGCGGTAATACGGTTATCCAC
AGAATCAGGGGATAACGCAGGAAAGAACATGTGAGCAAAAGGCCAGCAAAAGGCCAGGAACCGTAAAAAG
GCCGCGTTGCTGGCGTTTTTCCATAGGCTCCGCCCCCCTGACGAGCATCACAAAAATCGACGCTCAAGTC
AGAGGTGGCGAAACCCGACAGGACTATAAAGATACCAGGCGTTTCCCCCTGGAAGCTCCCTCGTGCGCTC
TCCTGTTCCGACCCTGCCGCTTACCGGATACCTGTCCGCCTTTCTCCCTTCGGGAAGCGTGGCGCTTTCT
CATAGCTCACGCTGTAGGTATCTCAGTTCGGTGTAGGTCGTTCGCTCCAAGCTGGGCTGTGTGCACGAAC
CCCCCGTTCAGCCCGACCGCTGCGCCTTATCCGGTAACTATCGTCTTGAGTCCAACCCGGTAAGACACGA
CTTATCGCCACTGGCAGCAGCCACTGGTAACAGGATTAGCAGAGCGAGGTATGTAGGCGGTGCTACAGAG
TTCTTGAAGTGGTGGCCTAACTACGGCTACACTAGAAGAACAGTATTTGGTATCTGCGCTCTGCTGAAGC
CAGTTACCTTCGGAAAAAGAGTTGGTAGCTCTTGATCCGGCAAACAAACCACCGCTGGTAGCGGTGGTTT
TTTTGTTTGCAAGCAGCAGATTACGCGCAGAAAAAAAGGATCTCAAGAAGATCCTTTGATCTTTTCTACG
GGGTCTGACGCTCAGTGGAACGAAAACTCACGTTAAGGGATTTTGGTCATGAGATTATCAAAAAGGATCT
TCACCTAGATCCTTTTAAATTAAAAATGAAGTTTTAAATCAATCTAAAGTATATATGAGTAAACTTGGTC
TGACAGTTACCAATGCTTAATCAGTGAGGCACCTATCTCAGCGATCTGTCTATTTCGTTCATCCATAGTT
GCCTGACTCCCCGTCGTGTAGATAACTACGATACGGGAGGGCTTACCATCTGGCCCCAGTGCTGCAATGA
TACCGCGAGACCCACGCTCACCGGCTCCAGATTTATCAGCAATAAACCAGCCAGCCGGAAGGGCCGAGCG
CAGAAGTGGTCCTGCAACTTTATCCGCCTCCATCCAGTCTATTAATTGTTGCCGGGAAGCTAGAGTAAGT
AGTTCGCCAGTTAATAGTTTGCGCAACGTTGTTGCCATTGCTACAGGCATCGTGGTGTCACGCTCGTCGT
TTGGTATGGCTTCATTCAGCTCCGGTTCCCAACGATCAAGGCGAGTTACATGATCCCCCATGTTGTGCAA
AAAAGCGGTTAGCTCCTTCGGTCCTCCGATCGTTGTCAGAAGTAAGTTGGCCGCAGTGTTATCACTCATG
GTTATGGCAGCACTGCATAATTCTCTTACTGTCATGCCATCCGTAAGATGCTTTTCTGTGACTGGTGAGT
ACTCAACCAAGTCATTCTGAGAATAGTGTATGCGGCGACCGAGTTGCTCTTGCCCGGCGTCAATACGGGA
TAATACCGCGCCACATAGCAGAACTTTAAAAGTGCTCATCATTGGAAAACGTTCTTCGGGGCGAAAACTC
TCAAGGATCTTACCGCTGTTGAGATCCAGTTCGATGTAACCCACTCGTGCACCCAACTGATCTTCAGCAT
CTTTTACTTTCACCAGCGTTTCTGGGTGAGCAAAAACAGGAAGGCAAAATGCCGCAAAAAAGGGAATAAG
GGCGACACGGAAATGTTGAATACTCATACTCTTCCTTTTTCAATATTATTGAAGCATTTATCAGGGTTAT
TGTCTCATGAGCGGATACATATTTGAATGTATTTAGAAAAATAAACAAATAGGGGTTCCGCGCACATTTC
CCCGAAAAGTGCCACCTGACGTCGACGGATCGGGAGATCTCCCGATCCCCTATGGTGCACTCTCAGTACA
ATCTGCTCTGATGCCGCATAGTTAAGCCAGTATCTGCTCCCTGCTTGTGTGTTGGAGGTCGCTGAGTAGT
GCGCGAGC
Features (pLannotate 1.2.2; 12 found; start..end, strand, type, name):
    110..489     +  enhancer       CMV enhancer: human cytomegalovirus immediate early enhancer
    490..693     +  promoter       CMV promoter: human cytomegalovirus (CMV) immediate early promoter
    808..4911    +  CDS            Cas9m4: catalytically dead mutant of the Cas9 endonuclease from the Streptococcus pyogenes Type II CRISPR/Cas system RNA-guided DNA-binding protein that lacks endonuclease activity due to the mutations D10A, D839A, H840A, and N863A (Mali et al., 2013)
   5119..5135    +  CDS            VP96 (fragment): 6 tandem repeats of the minimal activation domain of herpes simplex virus VP16 (Cheng et al., 2013)
   5224..5562    +  CDS            RELA (fragment): TF65_HUMAN - Also known as NFKB3. Experimental evidence at protein level: Swiss-Prot protein existence level 1. NF-kappa-B is a pleiotropic transcription factor present in almost all cell types and is the endpoint of a series of signal transduction events that are initiated by a vast array of stimuli related to many biological processes such as inflammation, immunity, differentiation, cell growth, tumorigenesis and apoptosis. NF-kappa-B is a homo- or heterodimeric complex formed by the Rel-like domain- containing proteins RELA/p65, RELB, NFKB1/p105, NFKB1/p50, REL and NFKB2/p52. The heterodime
   5590..5787    +  CDS            Rta AD (fragment): transcriptional activation domain from the human herpesvirus 4 (Epstein-Barr virus) replication and transcription activator Rta/BRLF1 (Hardwick et al., 1992; Chavez et al., 2015)
   5886..5934    +  polyA_signal   HSV TK poly(A) signal: herpes simplex virus thymidine kinase polyadenylation signal (Cole and Stacy, 1985)
   6025..6041    -  polyA_signal   bGH poly(A) signal (fragment): bovine growth hormone polyadenylation signal
   6248..6836    -  rep_origin     ori: high-copy-number ColE1/pMB1/pBR322/pUC origin of replication
   7007..7867    -  CDS            AmpR: β-lactamase; bla; confers resistance to ampicillin, carbenicillin, and related antibiotics
   7868..7972    -  promoter       AmpR promoter: bla
   8031..8083    -  misc_feature   bom (fragment): basis of mobility region from pBR322
