[The description below was written by a language model from this plasmid's Addgene catalogue record and pLannotate feature annotations shown in this document.]
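Description:
dSp-VP64-p65(150-261)-RTA(125-190) is an 8,128 bp mammalian expression plasmid encoding a nuclease-dead Streptococcus pyogenes Cas9 fused at its C terminus to a shortened tripartite transcriptional activator. The catalogue lists the backbone as pBR322 and the copy number as low. The feature tables show a ColE1/pMB1-family origin, a fragment of the pBR322 bom region and an ampicillin resistance gene (β-lactamase with its own promoter) for propagation and selection in E. coli. No mammalian selection marker or viral packaging element is annotated, so the plasmid appears suited to transient transfection rather than to direct viral delivery.

The expression cassette is driven by the human cytomegalovirus immediate-early enhancer and promoter. The dCas9 coding sequence matches the Cas9m4 variant, which carries D10A, D839A, H840A and N863A and therefore binds DNA under guide RNA direction without cutting it. Downstream, in the same orientation, lie VP16-derived repeats (detected only as a short fragment, consistent with VP64), a fragment of human RELA/p65 and a fragment of the Epstein-Barr virus Rta activation domain. An HSV thymidine kinase polyadenylation signal follows. The short reverse-strand bGH poly(A) fragment is probably a cloning remnant. The name gives the p65 segment as residues 150-261, whereas the tag field says 151-261. The depositor and sequencing-derived records are the same length and carry the same features, offset by 60 nt in numbering.

The construct is one of a series that tests truncated VPR-type activation domains, with the aim of a compact CRISPR activator small enough for AAV delivery. No guide RNA cassette is annotated, so a guide would have to be supplied separately to direct the fusion to a target promoter.
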