Addgene plasmid #99674: dSp-VP64-p65(150-261)-RTA(125-190)
Purpose: Expresses dSp Cas9 fused to combination of truncated activation domains
Depositing lab: George Church. Depositing organization: Harvard Medical School. Publication: Rational design of a compact CRISPR-Cas9 activator for AAV-mediated delivery. Vora S, Cheng J, Xiao R, VanDusen NJ, Quintino L, Pu WT, Vandenberghe LH, Chavez A, Church G. bioRxiv 2018. 298620 10.1101/298620.
Backbone
  Vector backbone: pBR322
  Vector type: Mammalian Expression
Growth in bacteria
  Bacterial resistance: Ampicillin, 100 μg/mL
  Growth temperature: 37°C
  Growth strain: DH5alpha
  Copy number: Low Copy
Gene/Insert
  Gene/Insert name: dCas9
  Species: Synthetic
  Mutation: dead Cas9
  Tag / fusion protein: VP64-P65(151-261)-RTA(125-190) (C terminal on insert)
  Cloning method: Restriction Enzyme; 5′ cloning site unknown (unknown if destroyed); 3′ cloning site unknown (unknown if destroyed)
Terms and licenses: Academic/Nonprofit Terms; Industry Terms: Not Available to Industry
Depositor comments: Please visit https://doi.org/10.1101/298620 for bioRxiv preprint.
How to cite: dSp-VP64-p65(150-261)-RTA(125-190) was a gift from George Church (Addgene plasmid # 99674 ; http://n2t.net/addgene:99674 ; RRID:Addgene_99674)
